Addgene plasmid #145262: pHR-HOXD13(+8A)-IDR-mCherry-CRY2-NLS
Purpose: Mammalian Expression of Nuclear Opto HOXD13(+8A) IDR with SV40 NLS
Depositing lab: Denes Hnisz. Depositing organization: Max Planck Institute for Molecular Genetics. Publication: Unblending of Transcriptional Condensates in Human Repeat Expansion Disease. Basu S, Mackowiak SD, Niskanen H, Knezevic D, Asimi V, Grosswendt S, Geertsema H, Ali S, Jerkovic I, Ewers H, Mundlos S, Meissner A, Ibrahim DM, Hnisz D. Cell. 2020 May 28;181(5):1062-1079.e30. doi: 10.1016/j.cell.2020.04.018. Epub 2020 May 7. PubMed 32386547.
Backbone
  Vector backbone: pHR
  Vector type: Mammalian Expression
Growth in bacteria
  Bacterial resistance: Ampicillin, 100 μg/mL
  Growth temperature: 37°C
  Growth strain: NEB Stable
  Copy number: High Copy
Gene/Insert
  Gene/Insert name: HOXD13(+8A)-IDR
  Species: H. sapiens (human)
  Mutation: A-repeat expanded
  Entrez Gene: HOXD13 (a.k.a. BDE, BDSD, HOX4I, SPD, SPD1)
  Cloning method: Restriction Enzyme; 5′ cloning site Unknown (unknown if destroyed)
Terms and licenses: Academic/Nonprofit Terms; Industry Terms: Not Available to Industry
How to cite: pHR-HOXD13(+8A)-IDR-mCherry-CRY2-NLS was a gift from Denes Hnisz (Addgene plasmid # 145262 ; http://n2t.net/addgene:145262 ; RRID:Addgene_145262)
