[The description below was written by a language model from this plasmid's Addgene catalogue record and pLannotate feature annotations shown in this document.]
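Description:
pHR-HOXD13(+8A)-IDR-mCherry-CRY2-NLS is a mammalian expression plasmid built on the pHR backbone, which the feature table shows to be an HIV-1-derived, self-inactivating lentiviral transfer vector. It is maintained in E. coli through a high-copy ColE1/pUC-type origin and selected with ampicillin via the β-lactamase gene. The lentiviral portion comprises a truncated 5' LTR, the Ψ packaging signal with an adjoining gag fragment, the Rev response element for Rev-dependent export of the genomic RNA, the cPPT/CTS element, and a ΔU3 3' LTR that inactivates LTR promoter activity after integration. Outside the LTRs lies an SV40 promoter followed by gpt fragments, SV40 small t intron and polyadenylation sequences, along with scattered remnants of tetracycline resistance, rop, bom and lacI; these appear to be backbone leftovers rather than functional parts of the payload.

The payload is a single fusion protein driven by the spleen focus-forming virus (SFFV) LTR promoter and followed by a WPRE to enhance transcript expression. It joins the intrinsically disordered region (IDR) of human HOXD13, carrying an expanded alanine repeat (+8A), to the red fluorescent protein mCherry, the photolyase homology region of Arabidopsis cryptochrome 2 (CRY2PHR), and a C-terminal SV40 nuclear localization signal. CRY2PHR responds to blue light, and in this kind of "opto-IDR" design light-induced CRY2 self-association is generally used to nucleate clustering of the attached disordered region, with mCherry allowing the assemblies to be imaged in live nuclei. The record's stated purpose is mammalian expression of a nuclear opto-HOXD13(+8A) IDR, and the associated study concerns how disease-linked repeat expansions alter transcriptional condensates.
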