Features (pLannotate 1.2.2; 36 found; start..end, strand, type, name):
      1..330     +  promoter       SV40 promoter: SV40 enhancer and early promoter
    530..649     +  CDS            gpt (fragment): XGPT_ECOLI - Also known as gpp, gxu. Experimental evidence at protein level: Swiss-Prot protein existence level 1. Purine salvage pathway enzyme that catalyzes the transfer of the ribosyl-5-phosphate group from 5-phospho-alpha-D-ribose 1- diphosphate (PRPP) to the N9 position of the 6-oxopurines guanine and xanthine to form the corresponding ribonucleotides GMP (guanosine 5'- monophosphate) and XMP (xanthosine 5'-monophosphate), with the release of PPi. To a lesser extent, also acts on hypoxanthine (PubMed:9100006, PubMed:3886014). Does not ribophosphorylate adenine (PubMed:3886014). From Esch
    649..984     +  CDS            gpt (fragment): XGPT_ECOLI - Also known as gpp, gxu. Experimental evidence at protein level: Swiss-Prot protein existence level 1. Purine salvage pathway enzyme that catalyzes the transfer of the ribosyl-5-phosphate group from 5-phospho-alpha-D-ribose 1- diphosphate (PRPP) to the N9 position of the 6-oxopurines guanine and xanthine to form the corresponding ribonucleotides GMP (guanosine 5'- monophosphate) and XMP (xanthosine 5'-monophosphate), with the release of PPi. To a lesser extent, also acts on hypoxanthine (PubMed:9100006, PubMed:3886014). Does not ribophosphorylate adenine (PubMed:3886014). From Esch
   1079..1384    +  CDS            frsA (fragment): FRSA_ECOLI - Also known as yafA. Experimental evidence at protein level: Swiss-Prot protein existence level 1. Catalyzes the hydrolysis of esters (PubMed:15808744). Displays esterase activity toward pNP-butyrate (PubMed:15808744). May stimulate mixed-acid fermentation by acting as a fermentation/respiration switch that down-regulates respiration and up- regulates fermentation rates (PubMed:15169777). From Escherichia coli (strain K12).
   1388..1462    +  CDS            small t antigen (fragment): SV40 (simian virus 40) small t antigen
   1464..1529    +  intron         small t intron: SV40 (simian virus 40) small t antigen intron
   1659..1679    +  CDS            SV40 NLS: nuclear localization signal of SV40 (simian virus 40) large T antigen
   1998..2081    +  CDS            large T antigen (fragment): large T antigen from SV40 (simian virus 40)
   2104..2238    +  polyA_signal   SV40 poly(A) signal: SV40 polyadenylation signal
   2405..2734    +  CDS            nef (fragment): NEF_HV1BR - Experimental evidence at protein level: Swiss-Prot protein existence level 1. Extracellular Nef protein targets CD4(+) T-lymphocytes for apoptosis by interacting with CXCR4 surface receptors (PubMed:14990729). From Human immunodeficiency virus type 1 group M subtype B (isolate BRU/LAI) (HIV-1).
   2782..3039    +  LTR            5' LTR (truncated): truncated 5' long terminal repeat (LTR) from HIV-1
   3086..3211    +  misc_feature   HIV-1 Ψ: packaging signal of human immunodeficiency virus type 1
   3195..3533    +  CDS            HIV-1 gag (fragment): gag protein from human immunodeficiency virus 1; gag
   3708..3941    +  misc_feature   RRE: The Rev response element (RRE) of HIV-1 allows for Rev-dependent mRNA export from the nucleus to the cytoplasm.
   4318..4418    +  CDS            Rev (fragment): human immunodeficiency virus 1 (HIV-1) Rev protein; rev; enhances nuclear export of unspliced and incompletely spliced viral mRNAs
   4455..4572    +  misc_feature   cPPT/CTS: central polypurine tract and central termination sequence of HIV-1
   4609..4641    -  misc_feature   MCS (fragment): pBluescript multiple cloning site
   4725..5132    +  promoter       SFFV promoter: spleen focus-forming virus long terminal repeat (LTR) promoter
   5207..5602    +  CDS            HOXD13 (fragment): HXD13_HUMAN - Also known as HOX4I. Experimental evidence at protein level: Swiss-Prot protein existence level 1. Sequence-specific transcription factor that binds gene promoters and activates their transcription (PubMed:24789103). Part of a developmental regulatory system that provides cells with specific positional identities on the anterior-posterior axis (By similarity). From Homo sapiens (Human).
   5618..6325    +  CDS            mCherry: mCherry is a basic (constitutively fluorescent) red fluorescent protein published in 2004, derived from Discosoma sp.. It is reported to be a very rapidly-maturing monomer with low acid sensitivity.
   6338..7831    +  CDS            CRY2PHR: N-terminal photolyase homology region of Arabidopsis thaliana cryptochrome 2 binds to CIB1 upon exposure to blue light (Kennedy et al., 2010)
   7928..7948    +  CDS            SV40 NLS: nuclear localization signal of SV40 (simian virus 40) large T antigen
   7964..7994    +  misc_feature   MCS (fragment): pUC18/19 multiple cloning site
   7995..8013    +  misc_feature   MCS (fragment): pBluescript multiple cloning site
   8013..8601    +  misc_feature   WPRE: woodchuck hepatitis virus posttranscriptional regulatory element
   8602..8624    +  misc_feature   MCS (fragment): pBluescript multiple cloning site
   8641..8709    +  CDS            nef (fragment): NEF_HV1Z2 - Experimental evidence at protein level: Swiss-Prot protein existence level 1. Extracellular Nef protein targets CD4(+) T-lymphocytes for apoptosis by interacting with CXCR4 surface receptors. From Human immunodeficiency virus type 1 group M subtype D (isolate Z2/CDC-Z34) (HIV-1).
   8711..8944    +  LTR            3' LTR (ΔU3): self-inactivating 3' long terminal repeat (LTR) from HIV-1
   8969..8987    -  promoter       SP6 promoter: promoter for bacteriophage SP6 RNA polymerase
   9215..9494    +  CDS            TcR (fragment): tetracycline efflux protein; tet; confers resistance to tetracycline
   9495..9543    -  misc_feature   bom (fragment): basis of mobility region from pBR322
   9645..9680    -  CDS            rop (fragment): Rop protein, which maintains plasmids at low copy number; rop
   9775..9879    +  promoter       AmpR promoter: bla
   9880..10740   +  CDS            AmpR: β-lactamase; bla; confers resistance to ampicillin, carbenicillin, and related antibiotics
  10911..11499   +  rep_origin     ori: high-copy-number ColE1/pMB1/pBR322/pUC origin of replication
  11682..11738   +  CDS            lacI (fragment): lac repressor; lacI; The lac repressor binds to the lac operator to inhibit transcription in E. coli. This inhibition can be relieved by adding lactose or isopropyl-β-D-thiogalactopyranoside (IPTG).
>Addgene plasmid #145262 | pHR-HOXD13(+8A)-IDR-mCherry-CRY2-NLS | addgene full sequence | sequence record 311650 | Addgene NGS Result
GTGTGTCAGTTAGGGTGTGGAAAGTCCCCAGGCTCCCCAGCAGGCAGAAGTATGCAAAGCATGCATCTCA
ATTAGTCAGCAACCAGGTGTGGAAAGTCCCCAGGCTCCCCAGCAGGCAGAAGTATGCAAAGCATGCATCT
CAATTAGTCAGCAACCATAGTCCCGCCCCTAACTCCGCCCATCCCGCCCCTAACTCCGCCCAGTTCCGCC
CATTCTCCGCCCCATGGCTGACTAATTTTTTTTATTTATGCAGAGGCCGAGGCCGCCTCGGCCTCTGAGC
TATTCCAGAAGTAGTGAGGAGGCTTTTTTGGAGGCCTAGGCTTTTGCAAAAAGCTTGGACACAAGACAGG
CTTGCGAGATATGTTTGAGAATACCACTTTATCCCGCGTCAGGGAGAGGCAGTGCGTAAAAAGACGCGGA
CTCATGTGAAATACTGGTTTTTAGTGCGCCAGATCTCTATAATCTCGCGCAACCTATTTTCCCCTCGAAC
ACTTTTTAAGCCGTAGATAAACAGGCTGGGACACTTCACATGAGCGAAAAATACATCGTCACCTGGGACA
TGTTGCAGATCCATGCACGTAAACTCGCAAGCCGACTGATGCCTTCTGAACAATGGAAAGGCATTATTGC
CGTAAGCCGTGGCGGTCTGTACCGGGTGCGTTACTGGCGCGTGAACTGGGTATTCGTCATGTCGATACCG
TTTGTATTTCCAGCTACGATCACGACAACCAGCGCGAGCTTAAAGTGCTGAAACGCGCAGAAGGCGATGG
CGAAGGCTTCATCGTTATTGATGACCTGGTGGATACCGGTGGTACTGCGGTTGCGATTCGTGAAATGTAT
CCAAAAGCGCACTTTGTCACCATCTTCGCAAAACCGGCTGGTCGTCCGCTGGTTGATGACTATGTTGTTG
ATATCCCGCAAGATACCTGGATTGAACAGCCGTGGGATATGGGCGTCGTATTCGTCCCGCCAATCTCCGG
TCGCTAATCTTTTCAACGCCTGGCACTGCCGGGCGTTGTTCTTTTTAACTTCAGGCGGGTTACAATAGTT
TCCAGTAAGTATTCTGGAGGCTGCATCCATGACACAGGCAAACCTGAGCGAAACCCTGTTCAAACCCCGC
TTTAAACATCCTGAAACCTCGACGCTAGTCCGCCGCTTTAATCACGGCGCACAACCGCCTGTGCAGTCGG
CCCTTGATGGTAAAACCATCCCTCACTGGTATCGCATGATTAACCGTCTGATGTGGATCTGGCGCGGCAT
TGACCCACGCGAAATCCTCGACGTCCAGGCACGTATTGTGATGAGCGATGCCGAACGTACCGACGATGAT
TTATACGATACGGTGATTGGCTACCGTGGCGGCAACTGGATTTATGAGTGGGCCCCGGATCTTTGTGAAG
GAACCTTACTTCTGTGGTGTGACATAATTGGACAAACTACCTACAGAGATTTAAAGCTCTAAGGTAAATA
TAAAATTTTTAAGTGTATAATGTGTTAAACTACTGATTCTAATTGTTTGTGTATTTTAGATTCCAACCTA
TGGAACTGATGAATGGGAGCAGTGGTGGAATGCCTTTAATGAGGAAAACCTGTTTTGCTCAGAAGAAATG
CCATCTAGTGATGATGAGGCTACTGCTGACTCTCAACATTCTACTCCTCCAAAAAAGAAGAGAAAGGTAG
AAGACCCCAAGGACTTTCCTTCAGAATTGCTAAGTTTTTTGAGTCATGCTGTGTTTAGTAATAGAACTCT
TGCTTGCTTTGCTATTTACACCACAAAGGAAAAAGCTGCACTGCTATACAAGAAAATTATGGAAAAATAT
TCTGTAACCTTTATAAGTAGGCATAACAGTTATAATCATAACATACTGTTTTTTCTTACTCCACACAGGC
ATAGAGTGTCTGCTATTAATAACTATGCTCAAAAATTGTGTACCTTTAGCTTTTTAATTTGTAAAGGGGT
TAATAAGGAATATTTGATGTATAGTGCCTTGACTAGAGATCATAATCAGCCATACCACATTTGTAGAGGT
TTTACTTGCTTTAAAAAACCTCCCACACCTCCCCCTGAACCTGAAACATAAAATGAATGCAATTGTTGTT
GTTAACTTGTTTATTGCAGCTTATAATGGTTACAAATAAAGCAATAGCATCACAAATTTCACAAATAAAG
CATTTTTTTCACTGCATTCTAGTTGTGGTTTGTCCAAACTCATCAATGTATCTTATCATGTCTGGATCAA
CTGGATAACTCAAGCTAACCAAAATCATCCCAAACTTCCCACCCCATACCCTATTACCACTGCCAATTAC
CTGTGGTTTCATTTACTCTAAACCTGTGATTCCTCTGAATTATTTTCATTTTAAAGAAATTGTATTTGTT
AAATATGTACTACAAACTTAGTAGTTGGAAGGGCTAATTCACTCCCAAAGAAGACAAGATATCCTTGATC
TGTGGATCTACCACACACAAGGCTACTTCCCTGATTAGCAGAACTACACACCAGGGCCAGGGGTCAGATA
TCCACTGACCTTTGGATGGTGCTACAAGCTAGTACCAGTTGAGCCAGATAAGGTAGAAGAGGCCAATAAA
GGAGAGAACACCAGCTTGTTACACCCTGTGAGCCTGCATGGGATGGATGACCCGGAGAGAGAAGTGTTAG
AGTGGAGGTTTGACAGCCGCCTAGCATTTCATCACGTGGCCCGAGAGCTGCATCCGGAGTACTTCAAGAA
CTGCTGATATCGAGCTTGCTACAAGGGACTTTCCGCTGGGGACTTTCCAGGGAGGCGTGGCCTGGGCGGG
ACTGGGGAGTGGCGAGCCCTCAGATCCTGCATATAAGCAGCTGCTTTTTGCCTGTACTGGGTCTCTCTGG
TTAGACCAGATCTGAGCCTGGGAGCTCTCTGGCTAACTAGGGAACCCACTGCTTAAGCCTCAATAAAGCT
TGCCTTGAGTGCTTCAAGTAGTGTGTGCCCGTCTGTTGTGTGACTCTGGTAACTAGAGATCCCTCAGACC
CTTTTAGTCAGTGTGGAAAATCTCTAGCAGTGGCGCCCGAACAGGGACTTGAAAGCGAAAGGGAAACCAG
AGGAGCTCTCTCGACGCAGGACTCGGCTTGCTGAAGCGCGCACGGCAAGAGGCGAGGGGCGGCGACTGGT
GAGTACGCCAAAAATTTTGACTAGCGGAGGCTAGAAGGAGAGAGATGGGTGCGAGAGCGTCAGTATTAAG
CGGGGGAGAATTAGATCGCGATGGGAAAAAATTCGGTTAAGGCCAGGGGGAAAGAAAAAATATAAATTAA
AACATATAGTATGGGCAAGCAGGGAGCTAGAACGATTCGCAGTTAATCCTGGCCTGTTAGAAACATCAGA
AGGCTGTAGACAAATACTGGGACAGCTACAACCATCCCTTCAGACAGGATCAGAAGAACTTAGATCATTA
TATAATACAGTAGCAACCCTCTATTGTGTGCATCAAAGGATAGAGATAAAAGACACCAAGGAAGCTTTAG
ACAAGATAGAGGAAGAGCAAAACAAAAGTAAGACCACCGCACAGCAAGCGGCCGGCCGCTGATCTTCAGA
CCTGGAGGAGGAGATATGAGGGACAATTGGAGAAGTGAATTATATAAATATAAAGTAGTAAAAATTGAAC
CATTAGGAGTAGCACCCACCAAGGCAAAGAGAAGAGTGGTGCAGAGAGAAAAAAGAGCAGTGGGAATAGG
AGCTTTGTTCCTTGGGTTCTTGGGAGCAGCAGGAAGCACTATGGGCGCAGCGTCAATGACGCTGACGGTA
CAGGCCAGACAATTATTGTCTGGTATAGTGCAGCAGCAGAACAATTTGCTGAGGGCTATTGAGGCGCAAC
AGCATCTGTTGCAACTCACAGTCTGGGGCATCAAGCAGCTCCAGGCAAGAATCCTGGCTGTGGAAAGATA
CCTAAAGGATCAACAGCTCCTGGGGATTTGGGGTTGCTCTGGAAAACTCATTTGCACCACTGCTGTGCCT
TGGAATGCTAGTTGGAGTAATAAATCTCTGGAACAGATTTGGAATCACACGACCTGGATGGAGTGGGACA
GAGAAATTAACAATTACACAAGCTTAATACACTCCTTAATTGAAGAATCGCAAAACCAGCAAGAAAAGAA
TGAACAAGAATTATTGGAATTAGATAAATGGGCAAGTTTGTGGAATTGGTTTAACATAACAAATTGGCTG
TGGTATATAAAATTATTCATAATGATAGTAGGAGGCTTGGTAGGTTTAAGAATAGTTTTTGCTGTACTTT
CTATAGTGAATAGAGTTAGGCAGGGATATTCACCATTATCGTTTCAGACCCACCTCCCAACCCCGAGGGG
ACCCGACAGGCCCGAAGGAATAGAAGAAGAAGGTGGAGAGAGAGACAGAGACAGATCCATTCGATTAGTG
AACGGATCTCGACGGTATCGCCAAATGGCAGTATTCATCCACAATTTTAAAAGAAAAGGGGGGATTGGGG
GGTACAGTGCAGGGGAAAGAATAGTAGACATAATAGCAACAGACATACAAACTAAAGAATTACAAAAACA
AATTACAAAAATTCAAAATTTTCGGGTTTATTACAGGGACAGCAGAGATCCAGTTTGGATCGATAAGCTT
GATATCGAATTCCTGCAGCCCCGATAAAATAAAAGATTTTATTTAGTCTCCAGAAAAAGGGGGGAATGAA
AGACCCCACCTGTAGGTTTGGCAAGCTAGCTGCAGTAACGCCATTTTGCAAGGCATGGAAAAATACCAAA
CCAAGAATAGAGAAGTTCAGATCAAGGGCGGGTACATGAAAATAGCTAACGTTGGGCCAAACAGGATATC
TGCGGTGAGCAGTTTCGGCCCCGGCCCGGGGCCAAGAACAGATGGTCACCGCAGTTTCGGCCCCGGCCCG
AGGCCAAGAACAGATGGTCCCCAGATATGGCCCAACCCTCAGCAGTTTCTTAAGACCCATCAGATGTTTC
CAGGCTCCCCCAAGGACCTGAAATGACCCTGCGCCTTATTTGAATTAACCAATCAGCCTGCTTCTCGCTT
CTGTTCGCGCGCTTCTGCTTCCCGAGCTCTATAAAAGAGCTCACAACCCCTCACTCGGCGCGCCAGTCCT
CCGACAGACTGAGTCGCCCGGGGGGGATCTGGAGCTCTCGAGAATTCTCACGCGTCAAGTGGAGCAAGGC
AGGTGGACAGTGGATCCGGAGCTACCATGTCCCGAGCCGGTAGCTGGGACATGGACGGCCTGCGAGCGGA
CGGAGGCGGAGCTGGAGGAGCTCCCGCATCAAGTAGTAGCTCAAGTGTGGCCGCTGCCGCGGCTAGCGGA
CAATGTAGGGGGTTTTTGTCAGCGCCTGTCTTTGCGGGCACACATTCCGGGAGGGCCGCTGCTGCGGCTG
CTGCTGCTGCTGCAGCCGCGGCGGCAGCTGCAGCTGCGGCCGCAGCTGCCGCTAGTGGATTTGCCTATCC
TGGGACGAGTGAGCGCACTGGTTCATCATCCTCATCTTCATCCAGTGCGGTAGTCGCCGCTCGGCCAGAA
GCACCACCTGCAAAAGAGTGTCCGGCCCCGACGCCAGCTGCAGCAGCAGCGGCACCGCCTTCAGCTCCTG
CGGGTACCGGAGGCGGGATGGTTTCCAAAGGAGAGGAGGATAATATGGCTATAATTAAAGAGTTTATGCG
GTTCAAGGTGCATATGGAGGGATCTGTGAACGGTCACGAGTTCGAAATCGAGGGCGAAGGCGAGGGGCGA
CCCTATGAAGGGACACAGACGGCCAAACTGAAGGTGACCAAGGGTGGCCCCCTGCCTTTCGCCTGGGACA
TCCTGTCACCCCAGTTTATGTACGGCTCTAAGGCTTACGTTAAGCACCCTGCCGATATTCCGGACTACTT
GAAACTGAGCTTCCCTGAAGGGTTCAAGTGGGAACGGGTAATGAATTTTGAGGATGGCGGTGTAGTCACA
GTTACCCAGGACAGCTCTCTTCAGGACGGAGAATTTATCTATAAGGTTAAACTTCGGGGCACTAACTTCC
CATCAGACGGCCCCGTGATGCAGAAGAAAACTATGGGCTGGGAAGCCAGCTCAGAACGCATGTATCCCGA
GGACGGAGCACTGAAGGGAGAAATCAAGCAGCGACTCAAGCTGAAGGATGGGGGACATTATGATGCTGAG
GTCAAAACCACCTATAAGGCCAAGAAACCCGTTCAGCTTCCTGGGGCATACAACGTGAATATCAAACTGG
ATATTACATCCCATAACGAAGACTATACCATCGTGGAACAGTACGAGCGGGCCGAGGGCAGACATAGCAC
AGGGGGCATGGATGAATTGTACAAGGCGGCCACGCGTATGAAGATGGACAAAAAGACTATAGTTTGGTTT
AGAAGAGACCTAAGGATTGAGGATAATCCTGCATTAGCAGCAGCTGCTCACGAAGGATCTGTTTTTCCTG
TCTTCATTTGGTGTCCTGAAGAAGAAGGACAGTTTTATCCTGGAAGAGCTTCAAGATGGTGGATGAAACA
ATCACTTGCTCACTTATCTCAATCCTTGAAGGCTCTTGGATCTGACCTCACTTTAATCAAAACCCACAAC
ACGATTTCAGCGATCTTGGATTGTATCCGCGTTACCGGTGCTACAAAAGTCGTCTTTAACCACCTCTATG
ATCCTGTTTCGTTAGTTCGGGACCATACCGTAAAGGAGAAGCTGGTGGAACGTGGGATCTCTGTGCAAAG
CTACAATGGAGATCTATTGTATGAACCGTGGGAGATATACTGCGAAAAGGGCAAACCTTTTACGAGTTTC
AATTCTTACTGGAAGAAATGCTTAGATATGTCGATTGAATCCGTTATGCTTCCTCCTCCTTGGCGGTTGA
TGCCAATAACTGCAGCGGCTGAAGCGATTTGGGCGTGTTCGATTGAAGAACTAGGGCTGGAGAATGAGGC
CGAGAAACCGAGCAATGCGTTGTTAACTAGAGCTTGGTCTCCAGGATGGAGCAATGCTGATAAGTTACTA
AATGAGTTCATCGAGAAGCAGTTGATAGATTATGCAAAGAACAGCAAGAAAGTTGTTGGGAATTCTACTT
CACTACTTTCTCCGTATCTCCATTTCGGGGAAATAAGCGTCAGACACGTTTTCCAGTGTGCCCGGATGAA
ACAAATTATATGGGCAAGAGATAAGAACAGTGAAGGAGAAGAAAGTGCAGATCTTTTTCTTAGGGGAATC
GGTTTAAGAGAGTATTCTCGGTATATATGTTTCAACTTCCCGTTTACTCACGAGCAATCGTTGTTGAGTC
ATCTTCGGTTTTTCCCTTGGGATGCTGATGTTGATAAGTTCAAGGCCTGGAGACAAGGCAGGACCGGTTA
TCCGTTGGTGGATGCCGGAATGAGAGAGCTTTGGGCTACCGGATGGATGCATAACAGAATAAGAGTGATT
GTTTCAAGCTTTGCTGTGAAGTTTCTTCTCCTTCCATGGAAATGGGGAATGAAGTATTTCTGGGATACAC
TTTTGGATGCTGATTTGGAATGTGACATCCTTGGCTGGCAGTATATCTCTGGGAGTATCCCCGATGGCCA
CGAGCTTGATCGCTTGGACAATCCCGCGTTACAAGGCGCCAAATATGACCCAGAAGGTGAGTACATAAGG
CAATGGCTTCCCGAGCTTGCGAGATTGCCAACTGAATGGATCCATCATCCATGGGACGCTCCTTTAACCG
TACTCAAAGCTTCTGGTGTGGAACTCGGAACAAACTATGCGAAACCCATTGTAGACATCGACACAGCTCG
TGAGCTACTAGCTAAAGCTATTTCAAGAACCCGTGAAGCACAGATCATGATCGGAGCAGCAGCCCGGGAT
CCACCGGTCGCCACCGGTTCAGGGAGCGGATCCGGCTCAGGGAGTGCGGCCGGAACTCCCACCTGCAACA
TGCGTGACGGAGGCGGTCCAAAAAAGAAGAGAAAGGTATGACTGAGGCCGCGACTCTAGAGTCGACCTGC
AGGCATGCAAGCTTGATATCAAGCTTATCGATAATCAACCTCTGGATTACAAAATTTGTGAAAGATTGAC
TGGTATTCTTAACTATGTTGCTCCTTTTACGCTATGTGGATACGCTGCTTTAATGCCTTTGTATCATGCT
ATTGCTTCCCGTATGGCTTTCATTTTCTCCTCCTTGTATAAATCCTGGTTGCTGTCTCTTTATGAGGAGT
TGTGGCCCGTTGTCAGGCAACGTGGCGTGGTGTGCACTGTGTTTGCTGACGCAACCCCCACTGGTTGGGG
CATTGCCACCACCTGTCAGCTCCTTTCCGGGACTTTCGCTTTCCCCCTCCCTATTGCCACGGCGGAACTC
ATCGCCGCCTGCCTTGCCCGCTGCTGGACAGGGGCTCGGCTGTTGGGCACTGACAATTCCGTGGTGTTGT
CGGGGAAATCATCGTCCTTTCCTTGGCTGCTCGCCTGTGTTGCCACCTGGATTCTGCGCGGGACGTCCTT
CTGCTACGTCCCTTCGGCCCTCAATCCAGCGGACCTTCCTTCCCGCGGCCTGCTGCCGGCTCTGCGGCCT
CTTCCGCGTCTTCGCCTTCGCCCTCAGACGAGTCGGATCTCCCTTTGGGCCGCCTCCCCGCATCGATACC
GTCGACCTCGAGGGAATTAATTCGAGCTCGGTACCTTTAAGACCAATGACTTACAAGGCAGCTGTAGATC
TTAGCCACTTTTTAAAAGAAAAGGGGGGACTGGAAGGGCTAATTCACTCCCAACGAAGACAAGATCTGCT
TTTTGCTTGTACTGGGTCTCTCTGGTTAGACCAGATCTGAGCCTGGGAGCTCTCTGGCTAACTAGGGAAC
CCACTGCTTAAGCCTCAATAAAGCTTGCCTTGAGTGCTTCAAGTAGTGTGTGCCCGTCTGTTGTGTGACT
CTGGTAACTAGAGATCCCTCAGACCCTTTTAGTCAGTGTGGAAAATCTCTAGCAGCATCTAGAATTAATT
CCGTGTATTCTATAGTGTCACCTAAATCGTATGTGTATGATACATAAGGTTATGTATTAATTGTAGCCGC
GTTCTAACGACAATATGTACAAGCCTAATTGTGTAGCATCTGGCTTACTGAAGCAGACCCTATCATCTCT
CTCGTAAACTGCCGTCAGAGTCGGTTTGGTTGGACGAACCTTCTGAGTTTCTGGTAACGCCGTCCCGCAC
CCGGAAATGGTCAGCGAACCAATCAGCAGGGTCATCGCTAGCCAGATCCTCTACGCCGGACGCATCGTGG
CCGGCATCACCGGCGCCACAGGTGCGGTTGCTGGCGCCTATATCGCCGACATCACCGATGGGGAAGATCG
GGCTCGCCACTTCGGGCTCATGAGCGCTTGTTTCGGCGTGGGTATGGTGGCAGGCCCCGTGGCCGGGGGA
CTGTTGGGCGCCATCTCCTTGCATGCACCATTCCTTGCGGCGGCGGTGCTCAACGGCCTCAACCTACTAC
TGGGCTGCTTCCTAATGCAGGAGTCGCATAAGGGAGAGCGTCGAATGGTGCACTCTCAGTACAATCTGCT
CTGATGCCGCATAGTTAAGCCAGCCCCGACACCCGCCAACACCCGCTGACGCGCCCTGACGGGCTTGTCT
GCTCCCGGCATCCGCTTACAGACAAGCTGTGACCGTCTCCGGGAGCTGCATGTGTCAGAGGTTTTCACCG
TCATCACCGAAACGCGCGAGACGAAAGGGCCTCGTGATACGCCTATTTTTATAGGTTAATGTCATGATAA
TAATGGTTTCTTAGACGTCAGGTGGCACTTTTCGGGGAAATGTGCGCGGAACCCCTATTTGTTTATTTTT
CTAAATACATTCAAATATGTATCCGCTCATGAGACAATAACCCTGATAAATGCTTCAATAATATTGAAAA
AGGAAGAGTATGAGTATTCAACATTTCCGTGTCGCCCTTATTCCCTTTTTTGCGGCATTTTGCCTTCCTG
TTTTTGCTCACCCAGAAACGCTGGTGAAAGTAAAAGATGCTGAAGATCAGTTGGGTGCACGAGTGGGTTA
CATCGAACTGGATCTCAACAGCGGTAAGATCCTTGAGAGTTTTCGCCCCGAAGAACGTTTTCCAATGATG
AGCACTTTTAAAGTTCTGCTATGTGGCGCGGTATTATCCCGTATTGACGCCGGGCAAGAGCAACTCGGTC
GCCGCATACACTATTCTCAGAATGACTTGGTTGAGTACTCACCAGTCACAGAAAAGCATCTTACGGATGG
CATGACAGTAAGAGAATTATGCAGTGCTGCCATAACCATGAGTGATAACACTGCGGCCAACTTACTTCTG
ACAACGATCGGAGGACCGAAGGAGCTAACCGCTTTTTTGCACAACATGGGGGATCATGTAACTCGCCTTG
ATCGTTGGGAACCGGAGCTGAATGAAGCCATACCAAACGACGAGCGTGACACCACGATGCCTGTAGCAAT
GGCAACAACGTTGCGCAAACTATTAACTGGCGAACTACTTACTCTAGCTTCCCGGCAACAATTAATAGAC
TGGATGGAGGCGGATAAAGTTGCAGGAACACTTCTGCGCTCGGCCCTTCCGGCTGGCTGGTTTATTGCTG
ATAAATCTGGAGCCGGTGAGCGTGGGTCTCGCGGTATCATTGCAGCACTGGGGCCAGATGGTAAGCCCTC
CCGTATCGTAGTTATCTACACGACGGGGAGTCAGGCAACTATGGATGAACGAAATAGACAGATCGCTGAG
ATAGGTGCCTCACTGATTAAGCATTGGTAACTGTCAGACCAAGTTTACTCATATATACTTTAGATTGATT
TAAAACTTCATTTTTAATTTAAAAGGATCTAGGTGAAGATCCTTTTTGATAATCTCATGACCAAAATCCC
TTAACGTGAGTTTTCGTTCCACTGAGCGTCAGACCCCGTAGAAAAGATCAAAGGATCTTCTTGAGATCCT
TTTTTTCTGCGCGTAATCTGCTGCTTGCAAACAAAAAAACCACCGCTACCAGCGGTGGTTTGTTTGCCGG
ATCAAGAGCTACCAACTCTTTTTCCGAAGGTAACTGGCTTCAGCAGAGCGCAGATACCAAATACTGTTCT
TCTAGTGTAGCCGTAGTTAGGCCACCACTTCAAGAACTCTGTAGCACCGCCTACATACCTCGCTCTGCTA
ATCCTGTTACCAGTGGCTGCTGCCAGTGGCGATAAGTCGTGTCTTACCGGGTTGGACTCAAGACGATAGT
TACCGGATAAGGCGCAGCGGTCGGGCTGAACGGGGGGTTCGTGCACACAGCCCAGCTTGGAGCGAACGAC
CTACACCGAACTGAGATACCTACAGCGTGAGCTATGAGAAAGCGCCACGCTTCCCGAAGGGAGAAAGGCG
GACAGGTATCCGGTAAGCGGCAGGGTCGGAACAGGAGAGCGCACGAGGGAGCTTCCAGGGGGAAACGCCT
GGTATCTTTATAGTCCTGTCGGGTTTCGCCACCTCTGACTTGAGCGTCGATTTTTGTGATGCTCGTCAGG
GGGGCGGAGCCTATGGAAAAACGCCAGCAACGCGGCCTTTTTACGGTTCCTGGCCTTTTGCTGGCCTTTT
GCTCACATGTTCTTTCCTGCGTTATCCCCTGATTCTGTGGATAACCGTATTACCGCCTTTGAGTGAGCTG
ATACCGCTCGCCGCAGCCGAACGACCGAGCGCAGCGAGTCAGTGAGCGAGGAAGCGGAAGAGCGCCCAAT
ACGCAAACCGCCTCTCCCCGCGCGTTGGCCGATTCATTAATGCAGCTGTGGAAT
